Addgene plasmid #114035: pcDNA5-puro-eGFP-HEC1-M2
Purpose: Expression of HEC1 M2 mutant tagged with GFP
Depositing lab: Geert Kops. Depositing organization: University Medical Centre Utrecht. Publication: CELL DIVISION CYCLE. Competition between MPS1 and microtubules at kinetochores regulates spindle checkpoint signaling. Hiruma Y, Sacristan C, Pachis ST, Adamopoulos A, Kuijt T, Ubbink M, von Castelmur E, Perrakis A, Kops GJ. Science. 2015 Jun 12;348(6240):1264-7. doi: 10.1126/science.aaa4055. Epub 2015 Jun 11. PubMed 26068855.
Backbone
  Vector backbone: pcDNA5/FRT/TO
  Vector type: Mammalian Expression
  Selectable markers: Puromycin
Growth in bacteria
  Bacterial resistance: Ampicillin, 100 μg/mL
  Growth temperature: 37°C
  Growth strain: DH5alpha
  Copy number: High Copy
Gene/Insert
  Gene/Insert name: GFP tagged - HEC1 -M2 (alt name: NDC80)
  Species: H. sapiens (human)
  Mutation: M2 (K81E, N87E, K89E)
  Entrez Gene: NDC80 (a.k.a. HEC, HEC1, HsHec1, KNTC2, TID3, hsNDC80)
  Promoter: CMV TetO
  Cloning method: Ligation Independent Cloning
Terms and licenses: Academic/Nonprofit Terms; Industry Terms: Not Available to Industry
How to cite: pcDNA5-puro-eGFP-HEC1-M2 was a gift from Geert Kops (Addgene plasmid # 114035 ; http://n2t.net/addgene:114035 ; RRID:Addgene_114035)
