[The description below was written by a language model from this plasmid's Addgene catalogue record, the feature table of its GenBank file and pLannotate feature annotations shown in this document.]
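Description:
pcDNA5-puro-eGFP-HEC1-M2 is a mammalian expression plasmid built on the pcDNA5/FRT/TO backbone, in which the usual selection cassette has been exchanged for puromycin resistance. It is maintained in E. coli as a high-copy plasmid through a ColE1/pUC-type origin and an ampicillin resistance gene (beta-lactamase) driven by its own promoter. Remnants of an f1 origin and of lac regulatory sequences are also detected in the backbone.

The payload is human HEC1 (NDC80), a component of the kinetochore NDC80 complex involved in microtubule attachment and spindle checkpoint activity. It is fused at its N-terminus to EGFP and carries the M2 set of charge-altering substitutions (K81E, N87E, K89E). The fusion begins at a Kozak-context start codon and ends at a bovine growth hormone polyadenylation signal. Transcription comes from the CMV immediate-early enhancer/promoter followed by two tet operator sites, so expression is repressed in cells that produce Tet repressor and is induced by tetracycline or doxycycline.

Downstream, an FRT site sits directly in front of a puromycin N-acetyltransferase coding sequence with an SV40 polyadenylation signal, and no promoter is annotated directly upstream of it. This layout is typical of FLP-mediated integration systems, where recombination into a genomic FRT landing site places the marker behind a resident promoter and allows selection of isogenic, single-copy inducible lines.

The record gives the purpose simply as expression of GFP-tagged HEC1 M2, and the associated study concerns competition between MPS1 and microtubules at kinetochores. The two sequence records differ slightly in length (7,405 versus 7,443 nt) and in coordinates, and only the second annotates the NDC80 reading frame, but they agree on the overall architecture.
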