LOCUS       Exported 7405 bp ds-DNA circular SYN 13-MAY-2021
DEFINITION  Expression of HEC1 M2 mutant tagged with GFP.
ACCESSION   .
VERSION     .
KEYWORDS    pcDNA5-puro-eGFP-HEC1-M2
SOURCE      synthetic DNA construct
  ORGANISM  synthetic DNA construct
REFERENCE   1 (bases 1 to 7405)
  AUTHORS   Hiruma Y, Sacristan C, Pachis ST, Adamopoulos A, Kuijt T, Ubbink M,
            von Castelmur E, Perrakis A, Kops GJ
  TITLE     CELL DIVISION CYCLE. Competition between MPS1 and microtubules at
            kinetochores regulates spindle checkpoint signaling.
  JOURNAL   Science. 2015 Jun 12;348(6240):1264-7. doi: 10.1126/science.aaa4055.
            Epub 2015 Jun 11.
  PUBMED    26068855
REFERENCE   2 (bases 1 to 7405)
  AUTHORS   .
  TITLE     Direct Submission
  JOURNAL   Exported May 13, 2021 from SnapGene Server 1.1.58
            http://www.snapgene.com
FEATURES             Location/Qualifiers
     source          1..7405
                     /organism="synthetic DNA construct"
                     /mol_type="other DNA"
     primer_bind     complement(44..63)
                     /label=pRS-marker
                     /note="pRS vectors, use to sequence yeast selectable
                     marker"
     enhancer        235..614
                     /label=CMV enhancer
                     /note="human cytomegalovirus immediate early enhancer"
     promoter        615..818
                     /label=CMV promoter
                     /note="human cytomegalovirus (CMV) immediate early
                     promoter"
     primer_bind     769..789
                     /label=CMV-F
                     /note="Human CMV immediate early promoter, forward primer"
     protein_bind    820..838
                     /gene="tetO"
                     /label=tet operator
                     /bound_moiety="tetracycline repressor TetR"
                     /note="bacterial operator O2 for the tetR and tetA genes"
     protein_bind    841..859
                     /gene="tetO"
                     /label=tet operator
                     /bound_moiety="tetracycline repressor TetR"
                     /note="bacterial operator O2 for the tetR and tetA genes"
     primer_bind     869..893
                     /label=LNCX
                     /note="Human CMV promoter, forward primer"
     regulatory      1074..1083
                     /regulatory_class="other"
                     /note="vertebrate consensus sequence for strong initiation
                     of translation (Kozak, 1987)"
     CDS             1080..1796
                     /codon_start=1
                     /product="enhanced GFP"
                     /label=EGFP
                     /translation="MVSKGEELFTGVVPILVELDGDVNGHKFSVSGEGEGDATYGKLTL
                     KFICTTGKLPVPWPTLVTTLTYGVQCFSRYPDHMKQHDFFKSAMPEGYVQERTIFFKDD
                     GNYKTRAEVKFEGDTLVNRIELKGIDFKEDGNILGHKLEYNYNSHNVYIMADKQKNGIK
                     VNFKIRHNIEDGSVQLADHYQQNTPIGDGPVLLPDNHYLSTQSALSKDPNEKRDHMVLL
                     EFVTAAGITLGMDELYK"
     CDS             1080..1796
                     /codon_start=1
                     /product="the original enhanced GFP (Yang et al., 1996)"
                     /label=EGFP
                     /note="mammalian codon-optimized"
                     /translation="MVSKGEELFTGVVPILVELDGDVNGHKFSVSGEGEGDATYGKLTL
                     KFICTTGKLPVPWPTLVTTLTYGVQCFSRYPDHMKQHDFFKSAMPEGYVQERTIFFKDD
                     GNYKTRAEVKFEGDTLVNRIELKGIDFKEDGNILGHKLEYNYNSHNVYIMADKQKNGIK
                     VNFKIRHNIEDGSVQLADHYQQNTPIGDGPVLLPDNHYLSTQSALSKDPNEKRDHMVLL
                     EFVTAAGITLGMDELYK"
     primer_bind     complement(1125..1146)
                     /label=EGFP-N
                     /note="EGFP, reverse primer"
     primer_bind     complement(1386..1405)
                     /label=EXFP-R
                     /note="For distinguishing EGFP variants, reverse primer"
     primer_bind     1733..1754
                     /label=EGFP-C
                     /note="EGFP, forward primer"
     primer_bind     complement(3783..3800)
                     /label=BGH-rev
                     /note="Bovine growth hormone terminator, reverse primer.
                     Also called BGH reverse"
     polyA_signal    3789..4013
                     /label=bGH poly(A) signal
                     /note="bovine growth hormone polyadenylation signal"
     primer_bind     complement(4146..4165)
                     /label=F1ori-R
                     /note="F1 origin, reverse primer"
     protein_bind    4297..4344
                     /label=FRT
                     /bound_moiety="FLP recombinase from the Saccharomyces
                     cerevisiae 2u plasmid"
                     /note="FLP-mediated recombination occurs in the 8-bp core
                     sequence TCTAGAAA (Turan and Bode, 2011)."
     CDS             4352..4948
                     /codon_start=1
                     /gene="pac from Streptomyces alboniger"
                     /product="puromycin N-acetyltransferase"
                     /label=PuroR
                     /note="confers resistance to puromycin"
                     /translation="TEYKPTVRLATRDDVPRAVRTLAAAFADYPATRHTVDPDRHIERV
                     TELQELFLTRVGLDIGKVWVADDGAAVAVWTTPESVEAGAVFAEIGPRMAELSGSRLAA
                     QQQMEGLLAPHRPKEPAWFLATVGVSPDHQGKGLGSAVVLPGVEAAERAGVPAFLETSA
                     PRNLPFYERLGFTVTADVEVPEGPRTWCMTRKPGA"
     primer_bind     4845..4865
                     /label=Puro-F
                     /note="Puromycin resistance gene, forward primer"
     polyA_signal    5078..5199
                     /label=SV40 poly(A) signal
                     /note="SV40 polyadenylation signal"
     primer_bind     complement(5115..5134)
                     /label=SV40pA-R
                     /note="SV40 polyA, reverse primer"
     primer_bind     5169..5188
                     /label=EBV-rev
                     /note="SV40 polyA terminator, reverse primer"
     primer_bind     complement(5248..5264)
                     /label=M13 rev
                     /note="common sequencing primer, one of multiple similar
                     variants"
     primer_bind     complement(5248..5264)
                     /label=M13 Reverse
                     /note="In lacZ gene. Also called M13-rev"
     primer_bind     complement(5261..5283)
                     /label=M13/pUC Reverse
                     /note="In lacZ gene"
     protein_bind    5272..5288
                     /label=lac operator
                     /bound_moiety="lac repressor encoded by lacI"
                     /note="The lac repressor binds to the lac operator to
                     inhibit transcription in E. coli. This inhibition can be
                     relieved by adding lactose or
                     isopropyl-beta-D-thiogalactopyranoside (IPTG)."
     promoter        complement(5296..5326)
                     /label=lac promoter
                     /note="promoter for the E. coli lac operon"
     protein_bind    5341..5362
                     /label=CAP binding site
                     /bound_moiety="E. coli catabolite activator protein"
                     /note="CAP binding activates transcription in the presence
                     of cAMP."
     primer_bind     complement(5479..5496)
                     /label=L4440
                     /note="L4440 vector, forward primer"
     rep_origin      complement(5650..6238)
                     /direction=LEFT
                     /label=ori
                     /note="high-copy-number ColE1/pMB1/pBR322/pUC origin of
                     replication"
     primer_bind     complement(5730..5749)
                     /label=pBR322ori-F
                     /note="pBR322 origin, forward primer"
     CDS             complement(6409..7269)
                     /codon_start=1
                     /gene="bla"
                     /product="beta-lactamase"
                     /label=AmpR
                     /note="confers resistance to ampicillin, carbenicillin, and
                     related antibiotics"
                     /translation="MSIQHFRVALIPFFAAFCLPVFAHPETLVKVKDAEDQLGARVGYI
                     ELDLNSGKILESFRPEERFPMMSTFKVLLCGAVLSRIDAGQEQLGRRIHYSQNDLVEYS
                     PVTEKHLTDGMTVRELCSAAITMSDNTAANLLLTTIGGPKELTAFLHNMGDHVTRLDRW
                     EPELNEAIPNDERDTTMPVAMATTLRKLLTGELLTLASRQQLIDWMEADKVAGPLLRSA
                     LPAGWFIADKSGAGERGSRGIIAALGPDGKPSRIVVIYTTGSQATMDERNRQIAEIGAS
                     LIKHW"
     primer_bind     7032..7051
                     /label=Amp-R
                     /note="Ampicillin resistance gene, reverse primer"
     promoter        complement(7270..7374)
                     /gene="bla"
                     /label=AmpR promoter
ORIGIN
        1 gacggatcgg gagatctccc gatcccctat ggtgcactct cagtacaatc tgctctgatg
       61 ccgcatagtt aagccagtat ctgctccctg cttgtgtgtt ggaggtcgct gagtagtgcg
      121 cgagcaaaat ttaagctaca acaaggcaag gcttgaccga caattgcatg aagaatctgc
      181 ttagggttag gcgttttgcg ctgcttcgcg atgtacgggc cagatatacg cgttgacatt
      241 gattattgac tagttattaa tagtaatcaa ttacggggtc attagttcat agcccatata
      301 tggagttccg cgttacataa cttacggtaa atggcccgcc tggctgaccg cccaacgacc
      361 cccgcccatt gacgtcaata atgacgtatg ttcccatagt aacgccaata gggactttcc
      421 attgacgtca atgggtggag tatttacggt aaactgccca cttggcagta catcaagtgt
      481 atcatatgcc aagtacgccc cctattgacg tcaatgacgg taaatggccc gcctggcatt
      541 atgcccagta catgacctta tgggactttc ctacttggca gtacatctac gtattagtca
      601 tcgctattac catggtgatg cggttttggc agtacatcaa tgggcgtgga tagcggtttg
      661 actcacgggg atttccaagt ctccacccca ttgacgtcaa tgggagtttg ttttggcacc
      721 aaaatcaacg ggactttcca aaatgtcgta acaactccgc cccattgacg caaatgggcg
      781 gtaggcgtgt acggtgggag gtctatataa gcagagctct ccctatcagt gatagagatc
      841 tccctatcag tgatagagat cgtcgacgag ctcgtttagt gaaccgtcag atcgcctgga
      901 gacgccatcc acgctgtttt gacctccata gaagacaccg ggaccgatcc agcctccgga
      961 ctctagcgtt taaacttaag cttggtaccg agctcggatc cactagtcca gtgtggtgga
     1021 attctgcaga tatccagcac agtggcggcc gctcgagtct agcgctaccg gtcgccacca
     1081 tggtgagcaa gggcgaggag ctgttcaccg gggtggtgcc catcctggtc gagctggacg
     1141 gcgacgtaaa cggccacaag ttcagcgtgt ccggcgaggg cgagggcgat gccacctacg
     1201 gcaagctgac cctgaagttc atctgcacca ccggcaagct gcccgtgccc tggcccaccc
     1261 tcgtgaccac cctgacctac ggcgtgcagt gcttcagccg ctaccccgac cacatgaagc
     1321 agcacgactt cttcaagtcc gccatgcccg aaggctacgt ccaggagcgc accatcttct
     1381 tcaaggacga cggcaactac aagacccgcg ccgaggtgaa gttcgagggc gacaccctgg
     1441 tgaaccgcat cgagctgaag ggcatcgact tcaaggagga cggcaacatc ctggggcaca
     1501 agctggagta caactacaac agccacaacg tctatatcat ggccgacaag cagaagaacg
     1561 gcatcaaggt gaacttcaag atccgccaca acatcgagga cggcagcgtg cagctcgccg
     1621 accactacca gcagaacacc cccatcggcg acggccccgt gctgctgccc gacaaccact
     1681 acctgagcac ccagtccgcc ctgagcaaag accccaacga gaagcgcgat cacatggtcc
     1741 tgctggagtt cgtgaccgcc gccgggatca ctctcggcat ggacgagctg tacaagtccg
     1801 gactcagatc catgaagcgc agttcagttt ccagcggtgg tgctggccgc ctctccatgc
     1861 aggagttaag atcccaggat gtaaataaac aaggcctcta tacccctcaa accaaagaga
     1921 aaccaacctt tggaaagttg agtataaaca aaccgacatc tgaaagaaaa gtctcgctat
     1981 ttggcaaaag aactagtgga catggatccc ggaatagtca acttggtata ttttccagtt
     2041 ctgagaaaat cgaggacccg agaccacttg aagacgaagc attcattcag cagtgtattc
     2101 gacaactctg tgagtttctt acagaaaatg gttatgcaca taatgtgtcc atgaaatctc
     2161 tacaagctcc ctctgttaaa gacttcctga agatcttcac atttctttat ggcttcctgt
     2221 gcccctcata cgaacttcct gacacaaagt ttgaagaaga ggttccaaga atctttaaag
     2281 accttgggta tccttttgca ctatccaaaa gctccatgta cacagtgggg gctcctcata
     2341 catggcctca cattgtggca gccttagttt ggctaataga ctgcatcaag atacatactg
     2401 ccatgaaaga aagctcacct ttatttgatg atgggcagcc ttggggagaa gaaactgaag
     2461 atggaattat gcataataag ttgtttttgg actacaccat aaaatgctat gagagtttta
     2521 tgagtggtgc cgacagcttt gatgagatga atgcagagct gcagtcaaaa ctgaaggatt
     2581 tatttaatgt ggatgctttt aagctggaat cattagaagc aaaaaacaga gcattgaatg
     2641 aacagattgc aagattggaa caagaaagag aaaaagaacc gaatcgtcta gagtcgttga
     2701 gaaaactgaa ggcttcctta caaggagatg ttcaaaagta tcaggcatac atgagcaatt
     2761 tggagtctca ttcagccatt cttgaccaga aattaaatgg tctcaatgag gaaattgcta
     2821 gagtagaact agaatgtgaa acaataaaac aggagaacac tcgactacag aatatcattg
     2881 acaaccagaa gtactcagtt gcagacattg agcgaataaa tcatgaaaga aatgaattgc
     2941 agcagactat taataaatta accaaggacc tggaagctga acaacagaag ttgtggaatg
     3001 aggagttaaa atatgccaga ggcaaagaag cgattgaaac acaattagca gagtatcaca
     3061 aattggctag aaaattaaaa cttattccta aaggtgctga gaattccaaa ggttatgact
     3121 ttgaaattaa gtttaatccc gaggctggtg ccaactgcct tgtcaaatac agggctcaag
     3181 tttatgtacc tcttaaggaa ctcctgaatg aaactgaaga agaaattaat aaagccctaa
     3241 ataaaaaaat gggtttggag gatactttag aacaattgaa tgcaatgata acagaaagca
     3301 agagaagtgt gagaactctg aaagaagaag ttcaaaaatt ggatgatctt taccaacaaa
     3361 aaattaagga agcagaggaa gaggatgaaa aatgtgccag tgagcttgag tccttggaga
     3421 aacacaagca cctgctagaa agtactgtta accaggggct cagtgaagct atgaatgaat
     3481 tagatgctgt tcagcgggaa taccaactag ttgtgcaaac cacgactgaa gaaagacgaa
     3541 aagtgggaaa taacttgcaa cgtctgttag agatggttgc tacacatgtt gggtctgtag
     3601 agaaacatct tgaggagcag attgctaaag ttgatagaga atatgaagaa tgcatgtcag
     3661 aagatctctc ggaaaatatt aaagagatta gagataagta tgagaagaaa gctactctaa
     3721 ttaagtcttc tgaagaatga ctcgaggacg gtaccgcggg cccgtttaaa cccgctgatc
     3781 agcctcgact gtgccttcta gttgccagcc atctgttgtt tgcccctccc ccgtgccttc
     3841 cttgaccctg gaaggtgcca ctcccactgt cctttcctaa taaaatgagg aaattgcatc
     3901 gcattgtctg agtaggtgtc attctattct ggggggtggg gtggggcagg acagcaaggg
     3961 ggaggattgg gaagacaata gcaggcatgc tggggatgcg gtgggctcta tggcttctga
     4021 ggcggaaaga accagctggg gctctagggg gtatccccnn nnnnnnnnnn nnnnnnnnnn
     4081 nnnnnnnnnn nnnnnnnnnn nnnnnnnnnn nnnnnnnnnn nnnnnnnnnn nnnnnnnnnn
     4141 nnnnnnnnnn nnnnnnnnnn nnnnnnnnnn nnnnnnnnnn nncnnnnnnn nnnnnnnnnn
     4201 nnnnnnnnnn nnnnnnnnnn nnnnnnnnnn nnnnnnnnnn nnnnnnnnnn nnnnnnnnnn
     4261 nnnnnnnnnn nnnnagggtg atggttcacg tacctagaag ttcctattcc gaagttccta
     4321 ttctctagaa agtataggaa cttccttggc caccgagtac aagcccacgg tgcgcctcgc
     4381 cacccgcgac gacgtccccc gggccgtacg caccctcgcc gccgcgttcg ccgactaccc
     4441 cgccacgcgc cacaccgtcg acccggaccg ccacatcgag cgggtcaccg agctgcaaga
     4501 actcttcctc acgcgcgtcg ggctcgacat cggcaaggtg tgggtcgcgg acgacggcgc
     4561 cgcggtggcg gtctggacca cgccggagag cgtcgaagcg ggggcggtgt tcgccgagat
     4621 cggcccgcgc atggccgagt tgagcggttc ccggctggcc gcgcagcaac agatggaagg
     4681 cctcctggcg ccgcaccggc ccaaggagcc cgcgtggttc ctggccaccg tcggcgtctc
     4741 gcccgaccac cagggcaagg gtctgggcag cgccgtcgtg ctccccggag tggaggcggc
     4801 cgagcgcgcc ggggtgcccg ccttcctgga gacctccgcg ccccgcaacc tccccttcta
     4861 cgagcggctc ggcttcaccg tcaccgccga cgtcgaggtg cccgaaggac cgcgcacctg
     4921 gtgcatgacc cgcaagcccg gtgcctgaca cgtactacga gatttcgatt ccaccgccgc
     4981 cttctatgaa aggttgggct tcggaatcgt tttccgggac gccggctgga tgatcctcca
     5041 gcgcggggat ctcatgctgg agttcttcgc ccaccccaac ttgtttattg cagcttataa
     5101 tggttacaaa taaagcaata gcatcacaaa tttcacaaat aaagcatttt tttcactgca
     5161 ttctagttgt ggtttgtcca aactcatcaa tgtatcttat catgtctgta taccgtcgac
     5221 ctctagctag agcttggcgt aatcatggtc atagctgttt cctgtgtgaa attgttatcc
     5281 gctcacaatt ccacacaaca tacgagccgg aagcataaag tgtaaagcct ggggtgccta
     5341 atgagtgagc taactcacat taattgcgtt gcgctcactg cccgctttcc agtcgggaaa
     5401 cctgtcgtgc cagctgcatt aatgaatcgg ccaacgcgcg gggagaggcg gtttgcgtat
     5461 tgggcgctct tccgcttcct cgctcactga ctcgctgcgc tcggtcgttc ggctgcggcg
     5521 agcggtatca gctcactcaa aggcggtaat acggttatcc acagaatcag gggataacgc
     5581 aggaaagaac atgtgagcaa aaggccagca aaaggccagg aaccgtaaaa aggccgcgtt
     5641 gctggcgttt ttccataggc tccgcccccc tgacgagcat cacaaaaatc gacgctcaag
     5701 tcagaggtgg cgaaacccga caggactata aagataccag gcgtttcccc ctggaagctc
     5761 cctcgtgcgc tctcctgttc cgaccctgcc gcttaccgga tacctgtccg cctttctccc
     5821 ttcgggaagc gtggcgcttt ctcatagctc acgctgtagg tatctcagtt cggtgtaggt
     5881 cgttcgctcc aagctgggct gtgtgcacga accccccgtt cagcccgacc gctgcgcctt
     5941 atccggtaac tatcgtcttg agtccaaccc ggtaagacac gacttatcgc cactggcagc
     6001 agccactggt aacaggatta gcagagcgag gtatgtaggc ggtgctacag agttcttgaa
     6061 gtggtggcct aactacggct acactagaag aacagtattt ggtatctgcg ctctgctgaa
     6121 gccagttacc ttcggaaaaa gagttggtag ctcttgatcc ggcaaacaaa ccaccgctgg
     6181 tagcggtggt ttttttgttt gcaagcagca gattacgcgc agaaaaaaag gatctcaaga
     6241 agatcctttg atcttttcta cggggtctga cgctcagtgg aacgaaaact cacgttaagg
     6301 gattttggtc atgagattat caaaaaggat cttcacctag atccttttaa attaaaaatg
     6361 aagttttaaa tcaatctaaa gtatatatga gtaaacttgg tctgacagtt accaatgctt
     6421 aatcagtgag gcacctatct cagcgatctg tctatttcgt tcatccatag ttgcctgact
     6481 ccccgtcgtg tagataacta cgatacggga gggcttacca tctggcccca gtgctgcaat
     6541 gataccgcga gacccacgct caccggctcc agatttatca gcaataaacc agccagccgg
     6601 aagggccgag cgcagaagtg gtcctgcaac tttatccgcc tccatccagt ctattaattg
     6661 ttgccgggaa gctagagtaa gtagttcgcc agttaatagt ttgcgcaacg ttgttgccat
     6721 tgctacaggc atcgtggtgt cacgctcgtc gtttggtatg gcttcattca gctccggttc
     6781 ccaacgatca aggcgagtta catgatcccc catgttgtgc aaaaaagcgg ttagctcctt
     6841 cggtcctccg atcgttgtca gaagtaagtt ggccgcagtg ttatcactca tggttatggc
     6901 agcactgcat aattctctta ctgtcatgcc atccgtaaga tgcttttctg tgactggtga
     6961 gtactcaacc aagtcattct gagaatagtg tatgcggcga ccgagttgct cttgcccggc
     7021 gtcaatacgg gataataccg cgccacatag cagaacttta aaagtgctca tcattggaaa
     7081 acgttcttcg gggcgaaaac tctcaaggat cttaccgctg ttgagatcca gttcgatgta
     7141 acccactcgt gcacccaact gatcttcagc atcttttact ttcaccagcg tttctgggtg
     7201 agcaaaaaca ggaaggcaaa atgccgcaaa aaagggaata agggcgacac ggaaatgttg
     7261 aatactcata ctcttccttt ttcaatatta ttgaagcatt tatcagggtt attgtctcat
     7321 gagcggatac atatttgaat gtatttagaa aaataaacaa ataggggttc cgcgcacatt
     7381 tccccgaaaa gtgccacctg acgtc
//
