Features (pLannotate 1.2.2; 23 found; start..end, strand, type, name):
    145..448     +  enhancer       CMV enhancer: human cytomegalovirus immediate early enhancer
    449..652     +  promoter       CMV promoter: human cytomegalovirus (CMV) immediate early promoter
    654..673     +  promoter       PLtetO-1 promoter (fragment): modified phage lambda PL promoter with tet operator sites (Lutz and Bujard, 1997)
    675..694     +  promoter       PLtetO-1 promoter (fragment): modified phage lambda PL promoter with tet operator sites (Lutz and Bujard, 1997)
    702..735     +  promoter       TRE3GV promoter (fragment): 3rd-generation Tet-responsive promoter that can be activated by binding of Tet-On® 3G, optimized for retroviral and lentiviral vectors
    914..1630    +  CDS            EGFP: EGFP is a basic (constitutively fluorescent) green fluorescent protein published in 1996, derived from Aequorea victoria. It is reported to be a rapidly-maturing weak dimer with moderate acid sensitivity.
   1646..3571    +  CDS            NDC80: NDC80_HUMAN - Also known as HEC, HEC1, KNTC2. Experimental evidence at protein level: Swiss-Prot protein existence level 1. Acts as a component of the essential kinetochore-associated NDC80 complex, which is required for chromosome segregation and spindle checkpoint activity (PubMed:9315664, PubMed:12351790, PubMed:14654001, PubMed:14699129, PubMed:15062103, PubMed:15235793, PubMed:15239953, PubMed:15548592, PubMed:16732327). Required for kinetochore integrity and the organization of stable microtubule binding sites in the outer plate of the kinetochore (PubMed:15548592). The NDC80 complex syn
   3576..3595    +  misc_feature   MCS (fragment): multiple cloning site
   3620..3844    +  polyA_signal   bGH poly(A) signal: bovine growth hormone polyadenylation signal
   3848..3869    +  promoter       SV40 promoter (fragment): SV40 enhancer and early promoter
   3890..4123    +  rep_origin     f1 ori (fragment) (sequence partly withheld): f1 bacteriophage origin of replication; arrow indicates direction of (+) strand synthesis
   4128..4175    +  protein_bind   FRT: FLP-mediated recombination occurs in the 8-bp core sequence TCTAGAAA (Turan and Bode, 2011). FLP recombinase from the Saccharomyces cerevisiae 2μ plasmid
   4219..4815    +  CDS            PuroR: puromycin N-acetyltransferase; pac from Streptomyces alboniger; confers resistance to puromycin
   4831..4956    +  CDS            ble (fragment): BLE_KLEPN - Experimental evidence at protein level: Swiss-Prot protein existence level 1. Binding protein with a strong affinity to the bleomycin family of antibiotics. Binds to CL990; an antimitotic-antibiotic compound. From Klebsiella pneumoniae.
   4951..5080    +  polyA_signal   SV40 poly(A) signal: SV40 polyadenylation signal
   5144..5160    -  protein_bind   lac operator: The lac repressor binds to the lac operator to inhibit transcription in E. coli. This inhibition can be relieved by adding lactose or isopropyl-β-D-thiogalactopyranoside (IPTG). lac repressor encoded by lacI
   5168..5198    -  promoter       lac promoter: promoter for the E. coli lac operon
   5213..5234    -  protein_bind   CAP binding site: CAP binding activates transcription in the presence of cAMP. E. coli catabolite activator protein
   5247..5339    -  CDS            lacI (fragment): lac repressor; lacI; The lac repressor binds to the lac operator to inhibit transcription in E. coli. This inhibition can be relieved by adding lactose or isopropyl-β-D-thiogalactopyranoside (IPTG).
   5522..6110    -  rep_origin     ori: high-copy-number ColE1/pMB1/pBR322/pUC origin of replication
   6281..7141    -  CDS            AmpR: β-lactamase; bla; confers resistance to ampicillin, carbenicillin, and related antibiotics
   7142..7246    -  promoter       AmpR promoter: bla
   7305..7357    -  misc_feature   bom (fragment): basis of mobility region from pBR322
>Addgene plasmid #114035 | pcDNA5-puro-eGFP-HEC1-M2 | addgene full sequence | sequence record 221121 | Addgene NGS Result
CATGAAGAATCTGCTTAGGGTTAGGCGTTTTGCGCTGCTTCGCGATGTACGGGCCAGATATACGCGTTGA
CATTGATTATTGTCTAGTTATTAATAGTAATCAATTACGGGGTCATTAGTTCATAGCCCATATATGGAGT
TCCGCGTTACATAACTTACGGTAAATGGCCCGCCTGGCTGACCGCCCAACGACCCCCGCCCATTGACGTC
AATAATGACGTATGTTCCCATAGTAACGCCAATAGGGACTTTCCATTGACGTCAATGGGTGGAGTATTTA
CGGTAAACTGCCCACTTGGCAGTACATCAAGTGTATCATATGCCAAGTACGCCCCCTATTGACGTCAATG
ACGGTAAATGGCCCGCCTGGCATTATGCCCAGTACATGACCTTATGGGACTTTCCTACTTGGCAGTACAT
CTACGTATTAGTCATCGCTATTACCATGGTGATGCGGTTTTGGCAGTACATCAATGGGCGTGGATAGCGG
TTTGACTCACGGGGATTTCCAAGTCTCCACCCCATTGACGTCAATGGGAGTTTGTTTTGGCACCAAAATC
AACGGGACTTTCCAAAATGTCGTAACAACTCCGCCCCATTGACGCAAATGGGCGGTAGGCGTGTACGGTG
GGAGGTCTATATAAGCAGAGCTCTCCCTATCAGTGATAGAGATCTCCCTATCAGTGATAGAGATCGTCGA
CGAGCTCGTTTAGTGAACCGTCAGATCGCCTGGAGACGCCATCCACGCTGTTTTGACCTCCATAGAAGAC
ACCGGGACCGATCCAGCCTCCGGACTCTAGCGTTTAAACTTAAGCTTGGTACCGAGCTCGGATCCACTAG
TCCAGTGTGGTGGAATTCTGCAGATATCCAGCACAGTGGCGGCCGCTCGAGTCTAGCGCTACCGGTCGCC
ACCATGGTGAGCAAGGGCGAGGAGCTGTTCACCGGGGTGGTGCCCATCCTGGTCGAGCTGGACGGCGACG
TAAACGGCCACAAGTTCAGCGTGTCCGGCGAGGGCGAGGGCGATGCCACCTACGGCAAGCTGACCCTGAA
GTTCATCTGCACCACCGGCAAGCTGCCCGTGCCCTGGCCCACCCTCGTGACCACCCTGACCTACGGCGTG
CAGTGCTTCAGCCGCTACCCCGACCACATGAAGCAGCACGACTTCTTCAAGTCCGCCATGCCCGAAGGCT
ACGTCCAGGAGCGCACCATCTTCTTCAAGGACGACGGCAACTACAAGACCCGCGCCGAGGTGAAGTTCGA
GGGCGACACCCTGGTGAACCGCATCGAGCTGAAGGGCATCGACTTCAAGGAGGACGGCAACATCCTGGGG
CACAAGCTGGAGTACAACTACAACAGCCACAACGTCTATATCATGGCCGACAAGCAGAAGAACGGCATCA
AGGTGAACTTCAAGATCCGCCACAACATCGAGGACGGCAGCGTGCAGCTCGCCGACCACTACCAGCAGAA
CACCCCCATCGGCGACGGCCCCGTGCTGCTGCCCGACAACCACTACCTGAGCACCCAGTCCGCCCTGAGC
AAAGACCCCAACGAGAAGCGCGATCACATGGTCCTGCTGGAGTTCGTGACCGCCGCCGGGATCACTCTCG
GCATGGACGAGCTGTACAAGTCCGGACTCAGATCCATGAAGCGCAGTTCAGTTTCCAGCGGTGGTGCTGG
CCGCCTCTCCATGCAGGAGTTAAGATCCCAGGATGTAAATAAACAAGGCCTCTATACCCCTCAAACCAAA
GAGAAACCAACCTTTGGAAAGTTGAGTATAAACAAACCGACATCTGAAAGAAAAGTCTCGCTATTTGGCA
AAAGAACTAGTGGACATGGATCACGGAATAGTCAACTTGGTATATTTTCCAGTTCTGAGAAAATCGAGGA
CCCGAGACCACTTGAAGACGAAGCATTCATTCAGCAGTGTATTCGACAACTCTGTGAGTTTCTTACAGAA
AATGGTTATGCACATAATGTGTCCATGAAATCTCTACAAGCTCCCTCTGTTAAAGACTTCCTGAAGATCT
TCACATTTCTTTATGGCTTCCTGTGCCCCTCATACGAACTTCCTGACACAAAGTTTGAAGAAGAGGTTCC
AAGAATCTTTAAAGACCTTGGGTATCCTTTTGCACTATCCAAAAGCTCCATGTACACAGTGGGGGCTCCT
CATACATGGCCTCACATTGTGGCAGCCTTAGTTTGGCTAATAGACTGCATCAAGATACATACTGCCATGA
AAGAAAGCTCACCTTTATTTGATGATGGGCAGCCTTGGGGAGAAGAAACTGAAGATGGAATTATGCATAA
TAAGTTGTTTTTGGACTACACCATAAAATGCTATGAGAGTTTTATGAGTGGTGCCGACAGCTTTGATGAG
ATGAATGCAGAGCTGCAGTCAAAACTGAAGGATTTATTTAATGTGGATGCTTTTAAGCTGGAATCATTAG
AAGCAAAAAACAGAGCATTGAATGAACAGATTGCAAGATTGGAACAAGAAAGAGAAAAAGAACCGAATCG
TCTAGAGTCGTTGAGAAAACTGAAGGCTTCCTTACAAGGAGATGTTCAAAAGTATCAGGCATACATGAGC
AATTTGGAGTCTCATTCAGCCATTCTTGACCAGAAATTAAATGGTCTCAATGAGGAAATTGCTAGAGTAG
AACTAGAATGTGAAACAATAAAACAGGAGAACACTCGACTACAGAATATCATTGACAACCAGAAGTACTC
AGTTGCAGACATTGAGCGAATAAATCATGAAAGAAATGAATTGCAGCAGACTATTAATAAATTAACCAAG
GACCTGGAAGCTGAACAACAGAAGTTGTGGAATGAGGAGTTAAAATATGCCAGAGGCAAAGAAGCGATTG
AAACACAATTAGCAGAGTATCACAAATTGGCTAGAAAATTAAAACTTATTCCTAAAGGTGCTGAGAATTC
CAAAGGTTATGACTTTGAAATTAAGTTTAATCCCGAGGCTGGTGCCAACTGCCTTGTCAAATACAGGGCT
CAAGTTTATGTACCTCTTAAGGAACTCCTGAATGAAACTGAAGAAGAAATTAATAAAGCCCTAAATAAAA
AAATGGGTTTGGAGGATACTTTAGAACAATTGAATGCAATGATAACAGAAAGCAAGAGAAGTGTGAGAAC
TCTGAAAGAAGAAGTTCAAAAGCTGGATGATCTTTACCAACAAAAAATTAAGGAAGCAGAGGAAGAGGAT
GAAAAATGTGCCAGTGAGCTTGAGTCCTTGGAGAAACACAAGCACCTGCTAGAAAGTACTGTTAACCAGG
GGCTCAGTGAAGCTATGAATGAATTAGATGCTGTTCAGCGGGAATACCAACTAGTTGTGCAAACCACGAC
TGAAGAAAGACGAAAAGTGGGAAATAACTTGCAACGTCTGTTAGAGATGGTTGCTACACATGTTGGGTCT
GTAGAGAAACATCTTGAGGAGCAGATTGCTAAAGTTGATAGAGAATATGAAGAATGCATGTCAGAAGATC
TCTCGGAAAATATTAAAGAGATTAGAGATAAGTATGAGAAGAAAGCTACTCTAATTAAGTCTTCTGAAGA
ATGACTCGACGGTACCGCGGGCCCGTTTAAACCCGCTGATCAGCCTCGACTGTGCCTTCTAGTTGCCAGC
CATCTGTTGTTTGCCCCTCCCCCGTGCCTTCCTTGACCCTGGAAGGTGCCACTCCCACTGTCCTTTCCTA
ATAAAATGAGGAAATTGCATCGCATTGTCTGAGTAGGTGTCATTCTATTCTGGGGGGTGGGGTGGGGCAG
GACAGCAAGGGGGAGGATTGGGAAGACAATAGCAGGCATGCTGGGGATGCGGTGGGCTCTATGGCTTCTG
AGGCGGAAAGAACCAGCTGGGGCTCTAGGGGGTATCCCC
[124 nt withheld, positions 3890-4013]
C
[91 nt withheld, positions 4015-4105]
AGGGTGATGGTTCACGTACCTAGAAGTTCCTATTCCGAAGTTCCTATTCTCTAGAAAGTATAGGAACTTC
CTTGGCCAAAAAGCCTGAACTCACCGCGACGTGCTGGCGCGCCACCGAGTACAAGCCCACGGTGCGCCTC
GCCACCCGCGACGACGTCCCCCGGGCCGTACGCACCCTCGCCGCCGCGTTCGCCGACTACCCCGCCACGC
GCCACACCGTCGACCCGGACCGCCACATCGAGCGGGTCACCGAGCTGCAAGAACTCTTCCTCACGCGCGT
CGGGCTCGACATCGGCAAGGTGTGGGTCGCGGACGACGGCGCCGCGGTGGCGGTCTGGACCACGCCGGAG
AGCGTCGAAGCGGGGGCGGTGTTCGCCGAGATCGGCCCGCGCATGGCCGAGTTGAGCGGTTCCCGGCTGG
CCGCGCAGCAACAGATGGAAGGCCTCCTGGCGCCGCACCGGCCCAAGGAGCCCGCGTGGTTCCTGGCCAC
CGTCGGCGTCTCGCCCGACCACCAGGGCAAGGGTCTGGGCAGCGCCGTCGTGCTCCCCGGAGTGGAGGCG
GCCGAGCGCGCCGGGGTGCCCGCCTTCCTGGAGACCTCCGCGCCCCGCAACCTCCCCTTCTACGAGCGGC
TCGGCTTCACCGTCACCGCCGACGTCGAGGTGCCCGAAGGACCGCGCACCTGGTGCATGACCCGCAAGCC
CGGTGCCTGACCTAGGCACGTACTACGAGATTTCGATTCCACCGCCGCCTTCTATGAAAGGTTGGGCTTC
GGAATCGTTTTCCGGGACGCCGGCTGGATGATCCTCCAGCGCGGGGATCTCATGCTGGAGTTCTTCGCCC
ACCCCAACTTGTTTATTGCAGCTTAAATGGTTACAAATAAAGCAATAGCATCACAAATTTCACAAATAAA
GCATTTTTTTCACTGCATTCTAGTTGTGGTTTGTCCAAACTCATCAATGTATCTTATCATGTCTGTATAC
CGTCGACCTCTAGCTAGAGCTTGGCGTAATCATGGTCATAGCTGTTTCCTGTGTGAAATTGTTATCCGCT
CACAATTCCACACAACATACGAGCCGGAAGCATAAAGTGTAAAGCCTGGGGTGCCTAATGAGTGAGCTAA
CTCACATTAATTGCGTTGCGCTCACTGCCCGCTTTCCAGTCGGGAAACCTGTCGTGCCAGCTGCATTAAT
GAATCGGCCAACGCGCGGGGAGAGGCGGTTTGCGTATTGGGCGCTCTTCCGCTTCCTCGCTCACTGACTC
GCTGCGCTCGGTCGTTCGGCTGCGGCGAGCGGTATCAGCTCACTCAAAGGCGGTAATACGGTTATCCACA
GAATCAGGGGATAACGCAGGAAAGAACATGTGAGCAAAAGGCCAGCAAAAGGCCAGGAACCGTAAAAAGG
CCGCGTTGCTGGCGTTTTTCCATAGGCTCCGCCCCCCTGACGAGCATCACAAAAATCGACGCTCAAGTCA
GAGGTGGCGAAACCCGACAGGACTATAAAGATACCAGGCGTTTCCCCCTGGAAGCTCCCTCGTGCGCTCT
CCTGTTCCGACCCTGCCGCTTACCGGATACCTGTCCGCCTTTCTCCCTTCGGGAAGCGTGGCGCTTTCTC
ATAGCTCACGCTGTAGGTATCTCAGTTCGGTGTAGGTCGTTCGCTCCAAGCTGGGCTGTGTGCACGAACC
CCCCGTTCAGCCCGACCGCTGCGCCTTATCCGGTAACTATCGTCTTGAGTCCAACCCGGTAAGACACGAC
TTATCGCCACTGGCAGCAGCCACTGGTAACAGGATTAGCAGAGCGAGGTATGTAGGCGGTGCTACAGAGT
TCTTGAAGTGGTGGCCTAACTACGGCTACACTAGAAGAACAGTATTTGGTATCTGCGCTCTGCTGAAGCC
AGTTACCTTCGGAAAAAGAGTTGGTAGCTCTTGATCCGGCAAACAAACCACCGCTGGTAGCGGTGGTTTT
TTTGTTTGCAAGCAGCAGATTACGCGCAGAAAAAAAGGATCTCAAGAAGATCCTTTGATCTTTTCTACGG
GGTCTGACGCTCAGTGGAACGAAAACTCACGTTAAGGGATTTTGGTCATGAGATTATCAAAAAGGATCTT
CACCTAGATCCTTTTAAATTAAAAATGAAGTTTTAAATCAATCTAAAGTATATATGAGTAAACTTGGTCT
GACAGTTACCAATGCTTAATCAGTGAGGCACCTATCTCAGCGATCTGTCTATTTCGTTCATCCATAGTTG
CCTGACTCCCCGTCGTGTAGATAACTACGATACGGGAGGGCTTACCATCTGGCCCCAGTGCTGCAATGAT
ACCGCGAGACCCACGCTCACCGGCTCCAGATTTATCAGCAATAAACCAGCCAGCCGGAAGGGCCGAGCGC
AGAAGTGGTCCTGCAACTTTATCCGCCTCCATCCAGTCTATTAATTGTTGCCGGGAAGCTAGAGTAAGTA
GTTCGCCAGTTAATAGTTTGCGCAACGTTGTTGCCATTGCTACAGGCATCGTGGTGTCACGCTCGTCGTT
TGGTATGGCTTCATTCAGCTCCGGTTCCCAACGATCAAGGCGAGTTACATGATCCCCCATGTTGTGCAAA
AAAGCGGTTAGCTCCTTCGGTCCTCCGATCGTTGTCAGAAGTAAGTTGGCCGCAGTGTTATCACTCATGG
TTATGGCAGCACTGCATAATTCTCTTACTGTCATGCCATCCGTAAGATGCTTTTCTGTGACTGGTGAGTA
CTCAACCAAGTCATTCTGAGAATAGTGTATGCGGCGACCGAGTTGCTCTTGCCCGGCGTCAATACGGGAT
AATACCGCGCCACATAGCAGAACTTTAAAAGTGCTCATCATTGGAAAACGTTCTTCGGGGCGAAAACTCT
CAAGGATCTTACCGCTGTTGAGATCCAGTTCGATGTAACCCACTCGTGCACCCAACTGATCTTCAGCATC
TTTTACTTTCACCAGCGTTTCTGGGTGAGCAAAAACAGGAAGGCAAAATGCCGCAAAAAAGGGAATAAGG
GCGACACGGAAATGTTGAATACTCATACTCTTCCTTTTTCAATATTATTGAAGCATTTATCAGGGTTATT
GTCTCATGAGCGGATACATATTTGAATGTATTTAGAAAAATAAACAAATAGGGGTTCCGCGCACATTTCC
CCGAAAAGTGCCACCTGACGTCGACGGATCGGGAGATCTCCCGATCCCCTATGGTGCACTCTCAGTACAA
TCTGCTCTGATGCCGCATAGTTAAGCCAGTATCTGCTCCCTGCTTGTGTGTTGGAGGTCGCTGAGTAGTG
CGCGAGCAAAATTTAAGCTACAACAAGGCAAGGCTTGACCGACAATTG
